Addgene plasmid #197246: pSF11-wmiRFP713-T2A-HO1
Purpose: Expresses the protein of wmiRFP713-T2A-HO1 in neurons of C. elegans
Depositing lab: Kiryl Piatkevich. Depositing organization: Westlake University. Publication: Quantitative assessment of near-infrared fluorescent proteins. Zhang H, Papadaki S, Sun X, Wang X, Drobizhev M, Yao L, Rehbock M, Koster RW, Wu L, Namikawa K, Piatkevich KD. Nat Methods. 2023 Sep 4. doi: 10.1038/s41592-023-01975-z. PubMed 37666982.
Backbone
  Vector backbone: pSF11
  Vector type: Worm Expression
Growth in bacteria
  Bacterial resistance: Ampicillin, 100 μg/mL
  Growth temperature: 37°C
  Growth strain: NEB Stable
  Copy number: High Copy
Gene/Insert
  Gene/Insert name: wmiRFP713-T2A-HO1
  Species: C. elegans (nematode)
  Cloning method: Gibson Cloning
Terms and licenses: Academic/Nonprofit Terms; Industry Terms: Not Available to Industry
Depositor comments: Please visit https://www.researchsquare.com/article/rs-797586/v1 for preprint.
How to cite: pSF11-wmiRFP713-T2A-HO1 was a gift from Kiryl Piatkevich (Addgene plasmid # 197246 ; http://n2t.net/addgene:197246 ; RRID:Addgene_197246)
