[The description below was written by a language model from this plasmid's Addgene catalogue record and pLannotate feature annotations shown in this document.]
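Description:
pSF11-wmiRFP713-T2A-HO1 is an 8.2 kb worm expression plasmid built on the pSF11 backbone and intended to express a near-infrared fluorescent reporter in neurons of C. elegans. In bacteria it is maintained through a high-copy ColE1/pUC-type origin and selected with ampicillin via the β-lactamase (AmpR) gene and its own promoter. Remnants of a pUC-style cloning region (lac promoter, lac operator, CAP binding site, and fragments of lacI, rop and bom) are also annotated but have no role in the worm payload.

The insert, assembled by Gibson cloning, is a bicistronic open reading frame. The first coding sequence is miRFP713, a constitutively fluorescent near-infrared protein derived from a Rhodopseudomonas palustris bacteriophytochrome that needs biliverdin as its chromophore; the "w" prefix probably denotes a worm-adapted version, though the record does not say so. It is followed by a T2A self-cleaving peptide, named in the construct but not separately annotated, which presumably lies in the short gap between the two coding sequences. Downstream is human heme oxygenase 1 (HMOX1), which cleaves heme to produce biliverdin. Co-translating the two proteins from one transcript supplies the chromophore in the same cells that make the fluorescent protein, which should boost near-infrared signal where endogenous biliverdin is limiting.

The neuronal promoter driving the cassette is not stated; roughly 2.8 kb upstream of miRFP713 carries only very short fragment matches (CeU6, CEN4, MCS) that are likely spurious. The 3′ region is likewise unidentified apart from a short aex-5 fragment match. The plasmid was deposited alongside a study quantitatively comparing near-infrared fluorescent proteins.
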