Features (pLannotate 1.2.2; 15 found; start..end, strand, type, name):
    338..354     +  promoter       CeU6 promoter (fragment): promoter for the C. elegans R07E5.16 U6 snRNA gene (Dickinson et al., 2013)
   2326..2342    +  misc_feature   CEN4 (fragment): S. cerevisiae CEN4 centromere
   2724..2741    -  misc_feature   MCS (fragment): pUC18/19 multiple cloning site
   2837..3886    +  CDS            miRFP713: miRFP713 is a basic (constitutively fluorescent) near ir fluorescent protein published in 2020, derived from Rhodopseudomonas palustris CGA009. It has very low acid sensitivity. It requires the cofactor biliverdin for fluorescence.
   3962..4978    +  CDS            HMOX1: HMOX1_HUMAN - Also known as HO, HO1. Experimental evidence at protein level: Swiss-Prot protein existence level 1. Heme oxygenase cleaves the heme ring at the alpha methene bridge to form biliverdin. Biliverdin is subsequently converted to bilirubin by biliverdin reductase. Under physiological conditions, the activity of heme oxygenase is highest in the spleen, where senescent erythrocytes are sequestrated and destroyed. Exhibits cytoprotective effects since excess of free heme sensitizes cells to undergo apoptosis. From Homo sapiens (Human).
   5492..5644    +  CDS            aex-5 (fragment): AEX5_CAEEL - Also known as kpc-3 From Caenorhabditis elegans.
   5771..5806    +  CDS            rop (fragment): Rop protein, which maintains plasmids at low copy number; rop
   5908..6007    +  misc_feature   bom (fragment): basis of mobility region from pBR322
   6109..6213    +  promoter       AmpR promoter: bla
   6214..7074    +  CDS            AmpR: β-lactamase; bla; confers resistance to ampicillin, carbenicillin, and related antibiotics
   7245..7833    +  rep_origin     ori: high-copy-number ColE1/pMB1/pBR322/pUC origin of replication
   8016..8108    +  CDS            lacI (fragment): lac repressor; lacI; The lac repressor binds to the lac operator to inhibit transcription in E. coli. This inhibition can be relieved by adding lactose or isopropyl-β-D-thiogalactopyranoside (IPTG).
   8121..8142    +  protein_bind   CAP binding site: CAP binding activates transcription in the presence of cAMP. E. coli catabolite activator protein
   8157..8187    +  promoter       lac promoter: promoter for the E. coli lac operon
   8195..8211    +  protein_bind   lac operator: The lac repressor binds to the lac operator to inhibit transcription in E. coli. This inhibition can be relieved by adding lactose or isopropyl-β-D-thiogalactopyranoside (IPTG). lac repressor encoded by lacI
>Addgene plasmid #197246 | pSF11-wmiRFP713-T2A-HO1 | addgene full sequence | sequence record 409855 | Addgene  NGS Result
ATGACCATGATTACGCCAAGCTTGCATGCGCGGCCGCACTGACTGGGCCGGCCGGATCCATAGGTATGCC
TGTCATTCTCTATTTTTAAACGTTCCTGCAGCAGTAGCACAACAGAGCCAGCAGTTTTCCTCTTCTTCTC
CATCTTCTTCTGCTTCTTCCTCTCTTCCCAAAAAAAAAAAAAAAAAAAAANRWGAGGGGGCYCMCTSCCC
CCCCCCCCCTCCCCCCCCCCTCTTCTCCTTGAAGCTCATCCAGACGTCGCTGTCCTCCTCCTCCTCGTCC
CCGGGGCGCTGTGTGTGTGTGTGTGTGCTCCGTGAGCATGTAGCAGCTTCAGCCCATTTAAAGGCGCACA
CTCTCTGCATCTCTGCGTGTCTCGACACTCGTTTTTTCTCTTCTTTTCTGCTGCACACACACACACACAC
ACACACACGCTCATGCCAGAGCACTTCTTGCTCCGGGGGGCTCCGCGCGGAGCCCGAGAGGACCTCCTCC
TCCTTTTTCTTCTTCGCTTTTTAGTTCTTCTTGCCTCGGTCTCGCCCCTTGTTTTGCTCTCCATGTAGTA
TATACATCTGGGTGTGTGTGTGTGTGTGCACCTTTGGAGCATTTTTTGAACCTTTCCAGAACTTTGGAGC
AACATTTTCAGCTTGTTCAGTGCACTTTTTAGGCTGAAAATCCTATTTTTAGGTTTTCGAAAGTTTTTTT
GGAGCATTTTTCGTGCAATTTAGGTGCAAAATTAAAAAAAAGGGTTTTGTAGTGAATTAAAATTTTTTTG
AAACTTTCGCCTTTTTAAAAAAATGTTTCTAATATCTTTAAAAATTGGAATATTTTGGAAAACAATTTGT
TTTCAATTGGCAATTTATTAATTCTGAGCTTCTGAGCGTAAATTTTTTTTTATTTTGGAGCAATTCTGAG
ATGTCTTAGTGCATTTTTCGGGCATACATAAAAAAAAATTTATCTTAATAATAAAAACCTTAAATTTAGG
CTTCACCGTCTGGAAATTCAATTTTTTCAGCTGAAAAACTTTCAAAAAAAAAAAAATTAAATTTTCACAT
TTATTTTCTCTGGAATTTTGGAGCAATTTCAAAGCTGTCTTAGTGCATTTTTAGTACACAAATATTTTTT
CATTTTTCTTAAATTTTAATAATCTAAGCTTAAATAAAGGCTTCACCGTCTGAAAATGCAACTTTTTTCA
GATGAAATATTAAAAAAAAAACCTCTTTTATTAATTTTGTGCTCCAAACTTTCCCACGGTACGCAAATCA
TGTAATATGTACTTTTAAACATTATTTTTCCAATCAAAAATATCCAACAGCTTTTCCTTACAATTTGAAA
ATTTTTATTAAAATTTCAAAAAAATTTTTTTTTTTTTTAATTTCGAATTTTTTTAAACTTGTTGTAACTT
TTTTCCCTGTCGGCGCCAATTAACAAAATACGTAGAATTTTGCGCTTATTGTTTTGTTAGTTAACAAATT
TTTGACAACTTTCTTATCAGCTGAGATTTAGGTGTTTCAGTTCGCAATCTGCGTCTCTCCTTGCTCTCCT
CTATTTTAAAACCCCCATAACTTTGTTCTTGTGAGAGTTATCAAAAAATTGTCAACTAACAAAATATAGA
GCACAAAAATATGCACATTTTGTATGTTGACAATTTTTTGATACCTTTTTTAGTTTTCGAGATATCTTAG
TTTTAGTTTAGCTGTACCTTTTTCTGGCAAAAAACTTCCAAATTTCGGCAATTTTTCGGCAAATTTCCCG
GCAAATTTCGCCAAGTACATCGGGCTCTCAGACAAGTGGTCTGTGAGTGGAAGTCGATAAAAGTAGTTTA
CGTGCTCTCCGTCCCCCCGCTTCTTCTCCGTCTCTGCTTCTATTTCTCCATTGACTAGTCCCACTACTTT
TTACGGGGCGGAGGGCTCTCTTGCACTCCAGCTTCTTCTCTTTTTGTGCTCTTTTTTGCCCGTATGTGGG
TGCTCATTTATTTTTCTTTGGTTTTAAAATAAATTCGGTTTATTAGGCTACTCGTAAAAATGAAGAAAAA
ACTTCAAATTCAAACGACATTAAAAAAAAATTTAATAAAAATTTTTTGAATTGCTCAAAAGCCCCACCTA
TATATATATATAGCTCCGCCTACTTCTCGCACAGACCCCGCCCACTTTTTGACTCCGCCCCCTTATTGGC
AAAAGTTCTTGAAAAAAATAAAAATAAAAATTCAAATTGAAACAATTTTTTTTTAATGAAGTAGTTTTTT
TCTAAATTGATGAAAATTTCTAAACAGTTTACAAGCACCGCCCACTTTTTGACTCCGCCCCTTTGTTGGA
AAAATTCTTGTAAAAAAAAATAAAAAATAAAAGCTTCTCTTTCAAACGATTTTTAGTTGGTCTTTGTATG
AAAAGTTTTTTTCCTAAAATAGAAATGTCTGAATAATTTGCAAGCTCCGCCCTTTTCTTACCCAGACTCC
GCCCCTTTATTGACTAATTTTTTTTTGTCCATTTACCTGAAGTTCAAAAAAAAAATTTACAGTTTCATAG
AGTAATAATTTTTCAAAAATCTCTTTTTCCAATGTTTAATGTGTCATTATAAACCCGCCCAGTTTTAAGC
TCCGCCCATTTAGGCCCCGCCCATTTATGACCCAAATATTTTTTTCTCTATTCACCCGTGGATTTCCCTC
CAACAAGTTACCCCAAAAATAAAAATAAAAATTCCTGCAGGCGCCCACCGGGATCCGGCGCGCCTCTAGA
GGATCCCCGGGATTGGCCAAAGGACCCAAAGGTATGTTTCGAATGATACTAACATAACATAGAACATTTT
CAGGAGGACCCTTGGCTAGCGTCGACGGTACCAAAAATGGCCGAGGGATCCGTCGCCCGTCAACCAGACC
TTCTTACCTGCGACGACGAGCCAATCCACATCCCAGGAGCCATCCAGCCACACGGACTTCTTCTTGCCCT
TGCCGCCGACATGACCATCGTCGCCGGATCCGACAACCTTCCAGAGCTTACCGGACTTGCCATCGGAGCC
CTTATCGGACGTTCCGCCGCCGACGTCTTCGACTCCGAGACCCACAACCGCCTTACCATCGCCCTTGCCG
AGCCAGGAGCCGCCGTCGGAGCCCCAATCACCGTCGGATTCACCATGCGCAAGGTAAGTTTAAACATATA
TATACTAACTAACCCTGATTATTTAAATTTTCAGGACGCCGGATTCATCGGATCCTGGCACCGTCACGAC
CAACTTATCTTCCTTGAGCTTGAGCCACCACAACGCGACGTCGCCGAGCCACAAGCCTTCTTCCGCCGTA
CCAACTCCGCCATCCGTCGTCTTCAAGCCGCCGAGACCCTTGAGTCCGCCTGCGCCGCCGCCGCCCAAGA
GGTCCGCAAGGTAAGTTTAAACAGTTCGGTACTAACTAACCATACATATTTAAATTTTCAGATCACCGGA
TTCGACCGCGTCATGATCTACCGTTTCGCCTCCGACTTCTCCGGAGAGGTCATCGCCGAGGACCGTTGCG
CCGAGGTCGAGTCCAAGCTTGGACTTCACTACCCAGCCTCCACCGTCCCAGCCCAAGCCCGCCGCCTTTA
CACCATCAACCCAGTCCGCATCATCCCAGACATCAACTACCGCCCAGTCCCAGTCACCCCAGACCTTAAC
CCAGTCACCGGACGCCCAATCGACCTTTCCTTCGCCATCCTTCGTTCCGTCTCCCCAGTCCACCTTGAGT
TCATGCGCAACATCGGAATGCACGGAACCATGTCCATCTCCATCCTTCGCGGAGAGCGTCTTTGGGGACT
TATCGTCTGCCACCACCGCACCCCATACTACGTCGACCTTGACGGACGCCAAGCCTGCAAGCGTGTCGCC
GAGCGTCTTGCCACCCAAATCGGAGTCATGGAGGAGGGATACGACATCGGATCCGGAGAGGGACGCGGAT
CCCTTCTTACCTGCGGAGATGTTGAGGAAAACCCAGGACCAATGGAGCGCCCACAACCAGATTCTATGCC
ACAAGACCTTTCCGAGGCCCTTAAGGAGGCTACCAAGGAGGTTCACACCCAAGCTGAGAACGCTGAGTTC
ATGCGCAACTTCCAAAAGGGACAAGTTACCCGTGATGGATTCAAGCTTGTCATGGCTTCCCTCTACCACA
TCTACGTCGCTCTTGAGGAGGAGATCGAGCGCAACAAGGTAAGTTTAAACATATATATACTAACTAACCC
TGATTATTTAAATTTTCAGGAGTCTCCAGTTTTCGCTCCAGTTTACTTCCCAGAAGAGCTCCACCGTAAG
GCTGCCCTTGAGCAAGACCTTGCCTTCTGGTATGGACCACGCTGGCAAGAAGTTATCCCATACACTCCAG
CTATGCAACGCTACGTTAAGCGTCTTCACGAGGTCGGACGTACCGAGCCAGAGCTTCTTGTCGCTCACGC
TTACACCCGTTACCTTGGAGACCTTTCCGGAGGACAAGTCCTTAAGGTAAGTTTAAACAGTTCGGTACTA
ACTAACCATACATATTTAAATTTTCAGAAGATCGCTCAAAAGGCTCTTGACCTTCCATCTTCCGGAGAGG
GACTTGCCTTCTTCACTTTCCCAAACATCGCTTCTGCCACTAAGTTCAAGCAACTTTACCGCTCTCGTAT
GAACTCTCTTGAGATGACCCCAGCTGTCCGCCAACGTGTCATCGAGGAGGCTAAGGTAAGTTTAAACATG
ATTTTACTAACTAACTAATCTGATTTAAATTTTCAGACCGCTTTCCTTCTTAACATCCAACTTTTCGAAG
AGCTTCAAGAGCTTCTTACCCACGACACCAAGGACCAATCTCCATCCCGTGCCCCAGGACTTCGTCAACG
TGCCTCCAACAAGGTCCAAGATTCCGCTCCAGTTGAGACTCCACGTGGAAAGCCACCACTTAACACCCGT
TCCCAAGCCCCACTTCTTCGTTGGGTCCTTACCCTCTCCTTCCTTGTCGCCACCGTCGCTGTCGGACTTT
ACGCCATGTAAGAGCTCCGCATCGGCCGCTGTCATCAGATCGCCATCTCGCGCCCGTGCCTCTGACTTCT
AAGTCCAATTACTCTTCAACATCCCTACATGCTCTTTCTCCCTGTGCTCCCACCCCCTATTTTTGTTATT
ATCAAAAAACTTCTCTTAATTTCTTTGTTTTTTAGCTTCTTTTAAGTCACCTCTAACAATGAAATTGTGT
AGATTCAAAAATAGAATTAATTCGTAATAAAAAGTCGAAAAAAATTGTGCTCCCTCCCCCCATTAATAAT
AATTCTATCCCAAAATCTACACAATGTTCTGTGTACACTTCTTATGTTTTTTACTTCTGATAAATTTTTT
TGAAACATCATAGAAAAAACCGCACACAAAATACCTTATCATATGTTACGTTTCAGTTTATGACCGCAAT
TTTTATTTCTTCGCACGTCTGGGCCTCTCATGACGTCAAATCATGCTCATCGTGAAAAAGTTTTGGAGTA
TTTTTGGAATTTTTCAATCAAGTGAAAGTTTATGAAATTAATTTTCCTGCTTTTGCTTTTTGGGGTTTCC
CCTATTGTTTGTCAAGATTTCGAGGACGGCGTTTTTCTTGCTAAAATCACAAGTATTGATGAGCACGATG
CAAGAAAGATCGGAAGAAGGTTTGGGTTTGAGGCTCAGTGGAAGGTGAGTAGAAGTTGATAATTTGAAAG
TGGAGTAGTGTCTATGGGGTTTTTGCCTTAAATGACAGAATACATTCCCAATATACCAAACATAACTGTT
TCTACTAGTCGGCCGTACGGGCCCTTTCGTCTCGCGCGTTTCGGTGATGACGGTGAAAACCTCTGACACA
TGCAGCTCCCGGAGACGGTCACAGCTTGTCTGTAAGCGGATGCCGGGAGCAGACAAGCCCGTCAGGGCGC
GTCAGCGGGTGTTGGCGGGTGTCGGGGCTGGCTTAACTATGCGGCATCAGAGCAGATTGTACTGAGAGTG
CACCATATGCGGTGTGAAATACCGCACAGATGCGTAAGGAGAAAATACCGCATCAGGCGGCCTTAATTAA
GGGCCTCGTGATACGCCTATTTTTATAGGTTAATGTCATGATAATAATGGTTTCTTAGACGTCAGGTGGC
ACTTTTCGGGGAAATGTGCGCGGAACCCCTATTTGTTTATTTTTCTAAATACATTCAAATATGTATCCGC
TCATGAGACAATAACCCTGATAAATGCTTCAATAATATTGAAAAAGGAAGAGTATGAGTATTCAACATTT
CCGTGTCGCCCTTATTCCCTTTTTTGCGGCATTTTGCCTTCCTGTTTTTGCTCACCCAGAAACGCTGGTG
AAAGTAAAAGATGCTGAAGATCAGTTGGGTGCACGAGTGGGTTACATCGAACTGGATCTCAACAGCGGTA
AGATCCTTGAGAGTTTTCGCCCCGAAGAACGTTTTCCAATGATGAGCACTTTTAAAGTTCTGCTATGTGG
CGCGGTATTATCCCGTATTGACGCCGGGCAAGAGCAACTCGGTCGCCGCATACACTATTCTCAGAATGAC
TTGGTTGAGTACTCACCAGTCACAGAAAAGCATCTTACGGATGGCATGACAGTAAGAGAATTATGCAGTG
CTGCCATAACCATGAGTGATAACACTGCGGCCAACTTACTTCTGACAACGATCGGAGGACCGAAGGAGCT
AACCGCTTTTTTGCACAACATGGGGGATCATGTAACTCGCCTTGATCGTTGGGAACCGGAGCTGAATGAA
GCCATACCAAACGACGAGCGTGACACCACGATGCCTGTAGCAATGGCAACAACGTTGCGCAAACTATTAA
CTGGCGAACTACTTACTCTAGCTTCCCGGCAACAATTAATAGACTGGATGGAGGCGGATAAAGTTGCAGG
ACCACTTCTGCGCTCGGCCCTTCCGGCTGGCTGGTTTATTGCTGATAAATCTGGAGCCGGTGAGCGTGGG
TCTCGCGGTATCATTGCAGCACTGGGGCCAGATGGTAAGCCCTCCCGTATCGTAGTTATCTACACGACGG
GGAGTCAGGCAACTATGGATGAACGAAATAGACAGATCGCTGAGATAGGTGCCTCACTGATTAAGCATTG
GTAACTGTCAGACCAAGTTTACTCATATATACTTTAGATTGATTTAAAACTTCATTTTTAATTTAAAAGG
ATCTAGGTGAAGATCCTTTTTGATAATCTCATGACCAAAATCCCTTAACGTGAGTTTTCGTTCCACTGAG
CGTCAGACCCCGTAGAAAAGATCAAAGGATCTTCTTGAGATCCTTTTTTTCTGCGCGTAATCTGCTGCTT
GCAAACAAAAAAACCACCGCTACCAGCGGTGGTTTGTTTGCCGGATCAAGAGCTACCAACTCTTTTTCCG
AAGGTAACTGGCTTCAGCAGAGCGCAGATACCAAATACTGTTCTTCTAGTGTAGCCGTAGTTAGGCCACC
ACTTCAAGAACTCTGTAGCACCGCCTACATACCTCGCTCTGCTAATCCTGTTACCAGTGGCTGCTGCCAG
TGGCGATAAGTCGTGTCTTACCGGGTTGGACTCAAGACGATAGTTACCGGATAAGGCGCAGCGGTCGGGC
TGAACGGGGGGTTCGTGCACACAGCCCAGCTTGGAGCGAACGACCTACACCGAACTGAGATACCTACAGC
GTGAGCTATGAGAAAGCGCCACGCTTCCCGAAGGGAGAAAGGCGGACAGGTATCCGGTAAGCGGCAGGGT
CGGAACAGGAGAGCGCACGAGGGAGCTTCCAGGGGGAAACGCCTGGTATCTTTATAGTCCTGTCGGGTTT
CGCCACCTCTGACTTGAGCGTCGATTTTTGTGATGCTCGTCAGGGGGGCGGAGCCTATGGAAAAACGCCA
GCAACGCGGCCTTTTTACGGTTCCTGGCCTTTTGCTGGCCTTTTGCTCACATGTTCTTTCCTGCGTTATC
CCCTGATTCTGTGGATAACCGTATTACCGCCTTTGAGTGAGCTGATACCGCTCGCCGCAGCCGAACGACC
GAGCGCAGCGAGTCAGTGAGCGAGGAAGCGGAAGAGCGCCCAATACGCAAACCGCCTCTCCCCGCGCGTT
GGCCGATTCATTAATGCAGCTGGCACGACAGGTTTCCCGACTGGAAAGCGGGCAGTGAGCGCAACGCAAT
TAATGTGAGTTAGCTCACTCATTAGGCACCCCAGGCTTTACACTTTATGCTTCCGGCTCGTATGTTGTGT
GGAATTGTGAGCGGATAACAATTTCACACAGGAAACAGCT
